Addgene plasmid #239581: BAC-GWS1B
Purpose: Single copy expression vector for GWS1B Rubisco
Depositing lab: Matthew D. Shoulders. Depositing organization: Massachusetts Institute of Technology. Publication: In vivo directed evolution of an ultrafast Rubisco from a semianaerobic environment imparts oxygen resistance. McDonald JL, Shapiro NP, Mengiste AA, Kaines S, Whitney SM, Wilson RH, Shoulders MD. Proc Natl Acad Sci U S A. 2025 Jul 8;122(27):e2505083122. doi: 10.1073/pnas.2505083122. Epub 2025 Jun 30. PubMed 40587785.
Backbone
  Vector backbone: BAC
  Backbone manufacturer: Addgene (85710)
  Backbone size w/o insert (bp): 8029
  Total vector size (bp): 9420
  Vector type: Bacterial Expression
Growth in bacteria
  Bacterial resistance: Ampicillin, 100 μg/mL
  Growth temperature: 37°C
  Growth strain: DH5alpha
  Copy number: Low Copy
Gene/Insert
  Gene/Insert name: GWS1B Rubisco (6X his)
  Species: Gallionellaceae
  Insert size (bp): 1392
  Mutation: Wild-type
  GenBank ID: ALP32085.1
  Promoter: T7, tac
  Tag / fusion protein: 6X histag (C terminal on insert)
  Cloning method: Gibson Cloning
  Sequencing primers: 5′ aacaggaaggcaaaatgccg; 3′ ataaagtgcaagcaatacgc
Terms and licenses: Academic/Nonprofit Terms; Industry Terms: Not Available to Industry
Depositor comments: Please visit https://doi.org/10.1101/2025.02.17.638297 for bioRxiv preprint.
How to cite: BAC-GWS1B was a gift from Matthew D. Shoulders (Addgene plasmid # 239581 ; http://n2t.net/addgene:239581 ; RRID:Addgene_239581)
