[The description below was written by a language model from this plasmid's Addgene catalogue record and pLannotate feature annotations shown in this document.]
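Description:
BAC-GWS1B is a bacterial artificial chromosome–type expression vector for producing the GWS1B Rubisco in E. coli at single-copy dosage. Its backbone carries the F-plasmid replication and partitioning machinery: the ori2 (oriS) origin with the repE initiator and incC incompatibility region, plus the sopA, sopB and sopC partitioning system, which together hold the plasmid at roughly one copy per cell and ensure stable inheritance. Selection is by ampicillin through a bla (AmpR) cassette with its own promoter. The annotation also detects a tet promoter followed by a Tn10 tetA tetracycline-efflux gene called as a fragment. The record does not list tetracycline as a selection or say what role this element plays.

The payload is the wild-type GWS1B Rubisco coding sequence from a member of the Gallionellaceae, inserted by Gibson assembly and fused at its C terminus to a six-histidine tag for affinity purification or detection. The automated annotation labels this open reading frame cbbM by similarity to the Thiobacillus denitrificans enzyme, consistent with a form II Rubisco, the CO2-fixing enzyme that also catalyses a competing oxygenation reaction. Tandem T7 and tac promoters sit immediately upstream, so expression can in principle be driven by either T7 RNA polymerase or the host polymerase. A small lacZα remnant follows the tag. According to the record, the construct serves as a low-dosage expression vector for this enzyme, associated with work on in vivo directed evolution of Rubisco toward oxygen resistance. The sequenced record is 9,036 nt, somewhat shorter than the catalogued total size of 9,420 bp, a discrepancy the record does not explain.
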