Features (pLannotate 1.2.2; 16 found; start..end, strand, type, name):
    186..290     -  promoter       AmpR promoter: bla
    399..417     +  promoter       T7 promoter: promoter for bacteriophage T7 RNA polymerase
    424..452     +  promoter       tac promoter: strong E. coli promoter; hybrid between the trp and lac UV5 promoters
    491..1867    +  CDS            cbbM: RBL2_THIDA - Also known as cbbL2. Experimental evidence at protein level: Swiss-Prot protein existence level 1. RuBisCO catalyzes two reactions: the carboxylation of D- ribulose 1,5-bisphosphate, the primary event in carbon dioxide fixation, as well as the oxidative fragmentation of the pentose substrate. Both reactions occur simultaneously and in competition at the same active site. From Thiobacillus denitrificans (strain ATCC 25259).
   1868..1885    +  CDS            9xHis (fragment): 9xHis affinity tag
   1901..1918    +  CDS            lacZα (fragment): LacZα fragment of β-galactosidase; lacZ fragment
   2198..2226    +  promoter       tet promoter: E. coli promoter for tetracycline efflux protein gene
   2271..3474    +  CDS            TcR (fragment): tetracycline efflux protein; tetA from transposon Tn10; confers resistance to tetracycline
   3586..3699    -  CDS            yuaZ (fragment): YUAZ_ECO57 - Protein predicted: Swiss-Prot protein existence level 4. From Escherichia coli O157:H7.
   3799..4272    -  misc_feature   sopC: sopC; centromere-like partitioning region of the bacterial F plasmid
   4345..5316    -  CDS            sopB: partitioning protein for the bacterial F plasmid; sopB
   5316..6491    -  CDS            sopA: partitioning protein for the bacterial F plasmid; sopA
   6817..7067    -  misc_feature   incC: incC; incompatibility region of the bacterial F plasmid
   7070..7825    -  CDS            repE: replication initiation protein for the bacterial F plasmid; repE
   7916..8135    -  rep_origin     ori2: secondary origin of replication for the bacterial F plasmid; also known as oriS
   8361..185     -  CDS            AmpR (across the origin): β-lactamase; bla; confers resistance to ampicillin, carbenicillin, and related antibiotics
>Addgene plasmid #239581 | BAC-GWS1B | addgene full sequence | sequence record 487709 | Addgene NGS Result
TCTTCGGGGCGAAAACTCTCAAGGATCTTACCGCTGTTGAGATCCAGTTCGATGTAACCCACTCGTGCAC
CCAACTGATCTTCAGCATCTTTTACTTTCACCAGCGTTTCTGGGTGAGCAAAAACAGGAAGGCAAAATGC
CGCAAAAAAGGGAATAAGGGCGACACGGAAATGTTGAATACTCATACTCTTCCTTTTTCAATATTATTGA
AGCATTTATCAGGGTTATTGTCTCATGAGCGGATACATATTTGAATGTATTTAGAAAAATAAACAAATAG
GGGTTCCGCGCACATTTCCCCGAAAAGTGCCACCTGGCGGCCGCCTTTCAGCAAAAAACCCCGCGAGACC
CCCGAAGAGGCCCCGCGGGGTTATGCTAGGTCGACGGAGCTCGAATTCTAATACGACTCACTATAGGGAG
ACCTTGACAATTAATCATCGGCTCGTATAATGCCAGAAGCTTAGCAAAAGCTAAAACCAGGAGCTATTTA
ATGGACCAAAGTAATCGTTACGCCGACTTATCCTTGAAAGAGGAGGACTTGATCAAGGGGGGGAATCATA
TCCTGGTTGCCTATACAATGGAACCCGCTGCCGGGGTCGGATATCTTGAAGCAGCCGCCCACATTGCCGC
AGAGAGTTCTACTGGAACCAATGTGGAGGTCTCGACTACGGATGAATTTACAAAAGGGGTCGATGCTCTT
GTGTATTTCATTGATGAGGCCAAGGGCATCATGAAGGTCGCGTATCCTAATGATCTGTTCGATCGCAATG
TTACCGATGGGCGCGTGATGATCGTTTCCTTCTTGACCCTTTGTATTGGAAATAATCAAGGAATGGGAGA
CATTGCAAATCTGCAGATGCAGGACTTCTACGTTCCCCCGCGTATGTTGCAACTGTTTGACGGGCCTGCG
AAGGATATTTCAGATTTATGGCGCATCTTGGGTCGTCCAGTTAAAGATGGTGGGTACATCTCAGGAACAA
TTATTAAACCGAAATTAGGTCTTCGTCCCGAACCTTTCGCTAAGGCAGCCTATCAATTTTGGCTTGGCGG
TGATTTTATCAAGAATGATGAGCCCCAAGGTAACCAGGTATTTTGCCCAATCAAGAAAGTCCTGCCCTTG
GTTTACGATTCGTTAAAGCGCGCCCAGGACGAAACTGGGCAAGCCAAATTGTTTAGTATGAACATCACGG
CAGATGATCATTACGAGATGTGCGCGCGCGCTGACTTTGCCCTTGAAACCTTCGGGCCGGATGCTGACAA
AGTGGCCTTTCTTGTTGACGGTTTTGTCGGTGGGCCGGGGATGGTTACAACAGCCCGTCGCCAATATCCC
TCCCAATACTTGCACTACCACCGTGCAGGTCACGGCATGGTGACTAGCCCATCCTCTAAGCGCGGATACA
CGGCCTTTGTGCTGGCGAAGATGAGTCGTTTACAAGGGGCATCCGGGATCCATGTTGGCACTATGGGATA
CGGAAAAATGGAAGGCGGCAAAGACGATCGCATTATTGCCTACATGATCGAGCGTGATAGCTGCACGGGA
CCATTCTATCATCAAGAGTGGTATGGTATGAAGCCTACAACTCCAATTATTTCTGGAGGTATGAACGCTT
TGCGTTTGCCTGGCTTCTTCGAGAATCTGGGACACGGAAACGTAATTAACACTGCTGGCGGTGGAAGCTA
CGGCCATATCGACTCGCCAGCGGCAGGAGCTGTCTCGTTACGCCAGGCCTATGAATGTTGGAAAGCTGGG
GCCGATCCTATCGAGTGGGCTAAGGAGCACAAGGAATTCGCGCGTGCGTTTGAATCCTTTCCAAAAGACG
CGGACAAATTGTTCCCCGGATGGCGCGAAAAATTAGGAGTACATAAACACCACCACCACCACCACTAGTG
GTTTAATTAACGCAGCCTGAATGGCGAATAGAAGTTTAAACGCTAGACCTAGCATAACCCCGCGGGGCCT
CTTCGGGGGTCTCGCGGGGTTTTTTGCTGAAAGGCTAGACCTAGCATAACCCCGCGGGGCCTCTTCGGGG
GTCTCGCGGGGTTTTTTGCTGAAAGGCTAGACCTAGCATAACCCCGCGGGGCCTCTTCGGGGGTCTCGCG
GGGTTTTTTGCTGAAAGGCTAGACCTAGCATAACCCCGCGGGGCCTCTTCGGGGGTCTCGCGGGGTTTTT
TGCTGAAAGGCTAGGATATATTGATCCTTGACAGCTTATCATCGATAAGCTTTAATGCGGTAGTTTATCA
CAGTTGCTAACGCAGTCAGGCACCGTGTACGAATAGTTCGACAAAGATCGCATTGGTAATTACGTTACTC
GATGCCATGGGGATTGGCCTTATCATGCCAGTCTTGCCAACGTTATTACGTGAATTTATTGCTTCGGAAG
ATATCGCTAACCACTTTGGCGTATTGCTTGCACTTTATGCGTTAATGCAGGTTATCTTTGCTCCTTGGCT
TGGAAAAATGTCTGACCGATTTGGTCGGCGCCCAGTGCTGTTGTTGTCATTAATAGGCGCATCGCTGGAT
TACTTATTGCTGGCTTTTTCAAGTGCGCTTTGGATGCTGTATTTAGGCCGTTTGCTTTCAGGGATCACAG
GAGCTACTGGGGCTGTCGCGGCATCGGTCATTGCCGATACCACCTCAGCTTCTCAACGCGTGAAGTGGTT
CGGTTGGTTAGGGGCAAGTTTTGGGCTTGGTTTAATAGCGGGGCCTATTATTGGTGGTTTTGCAGGAGAG
ATTTCACCGCATAGTCCCTTTTTTATCGCTGCGTTGCTAAATATTGTCACTTTCCTTGTGGTTATGTTTT
GGTTCCGTGAAACCAAAAATACACGTGATAATACAGATACCGAAGTAGGGGTTGAGACGCAATCGAATTC
GGTATACATCACTTTATTTAAAACGATGCCCATTTTGTTGATTATTTATTTTTCAGCGCAATTGATAGGC
CAAATTCCCGCAACGGTGTGGGTGCTATTTACCGAAAATCGTTTTGGATGGAATAGCATGATGGTTGGCT
TTTCATTAGCGGGTCTTGGTCTTTTACACTCAGTATTCCAAGCCTTTGTGGCAGGAAGAATAGCCACTAA
ATGGGGCGAAAAAACGGCAGTACTGCTCGGATTTATTGCAGATAGTAGTGCATTTGCCTTTTTAGCGTTT
ATATCTGAAGGTTGGTTAGTTTTCCCTGTTTTAATTTTATTGGCTGGTGGTGGGATCGCTTTACCTGCAT
TACAGGGAGTGATGTCTATCCAAACAAAGAGTCATCAGCAAGGTGCTTTACAGGGATTATTGGTGAGCCT
TACCAATGCAACCGGTGTTATTGGCCCATTACTGTTTGCTGTTATTTATAATCATTCACTACCAATTTGG
GATGGCTGGATTTGGATTATTGGTTTAGCGTTTTACTGTATTATTATCCTGCTATCGATGACCTTCATGT
TAACCCCTCAAGCTCAGGGGAGTAAACAGGAGACAAGTGCTTAGTGATCCAATTCTTGAAGACGAAAGGG
CCTCGTGATACGCCTATTTTTATAGGTTAATGTCATGATAATAATGGTTTCTTAGACGTCAGGTGGCACT
TTTCGGGGAAATGTGCCCGGTTAACGTGCCGGCACGGCCTGGGTAACCAGGTATTTTGTCCACATAACCG
TGCGCAAAATGTTGTGGATAAGCAGGACACAGCAGCAATCCACAGCAGGCATACAACCGCACACCGAGGT
TACTCCGTTCTACAGGTTACGACGACATGTCAATACTTGCCCTTGACAGGCATTGATGGAATCGTAGTCT
CACGCTGATAGTCTGATCGACAATACAAGTGGGACCGTGGTCCCAGACCGATAATCAGACCGACAACACG
AGTGGGATCGTGGTCCCAGACTAATAATCAGACCGACGATACGAGTGGGACCGTGGTCCCAGACTAATAA
TCAGACCGACGATACGAGTGGGACCGTGGTTCCAGACTAATAATCAGACCGACGATACGAGTGGGACCGT
GGTCCCAGACTAATAATCAGACCGACGATACGAGTGGGACCATGGTCCCAGACTAATAATCAGACCGACG
ATACGAGTGGGACCGTGGTCCCAGTCTGATTATCAGACCGACGATACGAGTGGGACCGTGGTCCCAGACT
AATAATCAGACCGACGATACGAGTGGGACCGTGGTCCCAGACTAATAATCAGACCGACGATACGAGTGGG
ACCGTGGTCCCAGTCTGATTATCAGACCGACGATACAAGTGGAACAGTGGGCCCAGAGAGAATATTCAGG
CCAGTTATGCTTTCTGGCCTGTAACAAAGGACATTAAGTAAAGACAGATAAACGTAGACTAAAACGTGGT
CGCATCAGGGTGCTGGCTTTTCAAGTTCCTTAAGAATGGCCTCAATTTTCTCTATACACTCAGTTGGAAC
ACGAGACCTGTCCAGGTTAAGCACCATTTTATCGCCCTTATACAATACTGTCGCTCCAGGAGCAAACTGA
TGTCGTGAGCTTAAACTAGTTCTTGATGCAGATGACGTTTTAAGCACAGAAGTTAAAAGAGTGATAACTT
CTTCAGCTTCAAATATCACCCCAGCTTTTTTCTGCTCATGAAGGTTAGATGCCTGCTGCTTAAGTAATTC
CTCTTTATCTGCAAAGGCTTTTTGAAGTGCATCACCTGACCGGGCAGATAGTTCACCGGGGTGAGAAAAA
AGAGCAACAACTGATTTAGGCAATTTGGCGGTGTTGATACAGCGGGTAATAATCTTACGTGAAATATTTT
CCGCATCAGCCAGCGCAGAAATATTTCCAGCAAATTCATTCTGCAATCGGCTTGCATAACGCTGACCACG
TTCATAAGCACTTGTTGGGCGATAATCGTTACCCAATCTGGATAATGCAGCCATCTGCTCATCATCCAGC
TCGCCAACCAGAACACGATAATCACTTTCGGTAAGTGCAGCAGCTTTACGACGGCGACTCCCATCGGCAA
TTTCTATGACACCAGATACTCTTCGACCGAACGCCGGTGTCTGTTGACCAGTCAGTAGAAAAGAAGGGAT
GAGATCATCCAGTGCGTCCTCAGTAAGCAGCTCCTGGTCACGTTCATTACCTGACCATACCCGAGAGGTC
TTCTCAACACTATCACCCCGGAGCACTTCAAGAGTAAACTTCACATCCCGACCACATACAGGCAAAGTAA
TGGCATTACCGCGAGCCATTACTCCTACGCGCGCAATTAACGAATCCACCATCGGGGCAGCTGGTGTCGA
TAACGAAGTATCTTCAACCGGTTGAGTATTGAGCGTATGTTTTGGAATAACAGGCGCACGCTTCATTATC
TAATCTCCCAGCGTGGTTTAATCAGACGATCGAAAATTTCATTGCAGACAGGTTCCCAAATAGAAAGAGC
ATTTCTCCAGGCACCAGTTGAAGAGCGTTGATCAATGGCCTGTTCAAAAACAGTTCTCATCCGGATCGGA
CCTTTACCAACTTCATCCGTTTCACGTACAACATTTTTTAGAACCATGCTTCCCCAGGCATCCCGAATTT
GCTCCTCCATCCACGGGGACTGAGAGCCATTACTATTGCTGTATTTGGTAAGCAAAATACGTACATCAGG
CTCGAACCCTTTAAGATCAACGTTCTTGAGCAGATCACGAAGCATATCGAAAAACTGCAGTGCGGAGGTG
TAGTCAAACAACTCAGCAGGCGTGGGAACAATCAGCACATCAGCAGCACATACGACATTAATCGTGCCGA
TACCCAGGTTAGGCGCGCTGTCAATAACTATGACATCATAGTCATGAGCAACAGTTTCAATGGCCAGTCG
GAGCATCAGGTGTGGATCGGTGGGCAGTTTACCTTCATCAAATTTGCCCATTAACTCAGTTTCAATACGG
TGCAGAGCCAGACAGGAAGGAATAATGTCAAGCCCCGGCCAGCAAGTGGGCTTTATTGCATAAGTGACAT
CGTCCTTTTCCCCAAGATAGAAAGGCAGGAGAGTGTCTTCTGCATGAATATGAAGATCTGGTACCCATCC
GTGATACATTGAGGCTGTTCCCTGGGGGTCGTTACCTTCCACGAGCAAAACACGTAGCCCCTTCAGAGCC
AGATCCTGAGCAAGATGAACAGAAACTGAGGTTTTGTAAACGCCACCTTTATGGGCAGCAACCCCGATCA
CCGGTGGAAATACGTCTTCAGCACGTCGCAATCGCGTACCAAACACATCACGCATATGATTAATTTGTTC
AATTGTATAACCAACACGTTGCTCAACCCGTCCTCGAATTTCCATATCCGGGTGCGGTAGTCGCCCTGCT
TTCTCGGCATCTCTGATAGCCTGAGAAGAAACCCCAACTAAATCCGCTGCTTCACCTATTCTCCAGCGCC
GGGTTATTTTCCTCGCTTCCGGGCTGTCATCATTAAACTGTGCAATGGCGATAGCCTTCGTCATTTCATG
ACCAGCGTTTATGCACTGGTTAAGTGTTTCCATGAGTTTCATTCTGAACATCCTTTAATCATTGCTTTGC
GTTTTTTTATTAAATCTTGCAATTTACTGCAAAGCAACAACAAAATCGCAAAGTCATCAAAAAACCGCAA
AGTTGTTTAAAATAAGAGCAACACTACAAAAGGAGATAAGAAGAGCACATACCTCAGTCACTTATTATCA
CTAGCGCTCGCCGCAGCCGTGTAACCGAGCATAGCGAGCGAACTGGCGAGGAAGCAAAGAAGAACTGTTC
TGTCAGATAGCTCTTACGCTCAGCGCAAGAAGAAATATCCACCGTGGGAAAAACTCCAGGTAGAGGTACA
CACGCGGATAGCCAATTCAGAGTAATAAACTGTGATAATCAACCCTCATCAATGATGACGAACTAACCCC
CGATATCAGGTCACATGACGAAGGGAAAGAGAAGGAAATCAACTGTGACAAACTGCCCTCAAATTTGGCT
TCCTTAAAAATTACAGTTCAAAAAGTATGAGAAAATCCATGCAGGCTGAAGGAAACAGCAAAACTGTGAC
AAATTACCCTCAGTAGGTCAGAACAAATGTGACGAACCACCCTCAAATCTGTGACAGATAACCCTCAGAC
TATCCTGTCGTCATGGAAGTGATATCGCGGAAGGAAAATACGATATGAGTCGTCTGGCGGCCTTTCTTTT
TCTCAATGTATGAGAGGCGCATTGGAGTTCTGCTGTTGATCTCATTAACACAGACCTGCAGGAAGCGGCG
GCGGAAGTCAGGCATACGCTGGTAACTTTGAGGCAGCTGGTAACGCTCTATGATCCAGTCGATTTTCAGA
GAGACGATGCCTGAGCCATCCGGCTTACGATACTGACACAGGGATTCGTATAAACGCATGGCATACGGAT
TGGTGATTTCTTTTGTTTCACTAAGCCGAAACTGCGTAAACCGGTTCTGTAACCCGATAAAGAAGGGAAT
GAGATATGGGTTGATATGTACACTGTAAAGCCCTCTGGATGGACTGTGCGCACGTTTGATAAACCAAGGA
AAAGATTCATAGCCTATTTCATCGCCGGCATCCTCTTCAGGGCGATAAAAAACCACTTCCTTCCCCGCGA
AACTCTTCAATGCCTGCCGTATATCCTTACTGGCTTCCGCAGAGGTCAATCCGAATATTTCAGCATATTT
AGCAACATGGATCTCGCAGATACCGTCATGTTCCTGTAGGGTGCCATCAGATTTTCTGATCTGGTCAACG
AACAGATACAGCATACGTTTTTGATCCCGGGAGAGACTATATGCCGCCTCAGTGAGGTCGTTTGACTGGA
CGATTCGCGGGCTATTTTTACGTTTCTTGTGATTGATAACCGCTGTTTCCGCCATGACAGATCCATGTGA
AGTGTGACAAGTTTTTAGATTGTCACACTAAATAAAAAAGAGTCAATAAGCAGGGATAACTTTGTGAAAA
AACAGCTTCTTCTGAGGGCAATTTGTCACAGGGTTAAGGGCAATTTGTCACAGACAGGACTGTCATTTGA
GGGTGATTTGTCACACTGAAAGGGCAATTTGTCACAACACCTTCTCTAGAACCAGCATGGATAAAGGCCT
ACAAGGCGCTCTAAAAAAGAAGATCTAAAAACTATAAAAAAAATAATTATAAAAATATCCCCGTGGATAA
GTGGATAACCCCAAGGGAAGTTTTTTCAGGCATCGTGTGTAAGCAGAATATATAAGTGCTGTTCCCTGGT
GCTTCCTCGCTCACTCGAGCTACGGGGTCTGACGCTCAGTGGAACGAAAACTCACGTTAAGGGATTTTGG
TCATGAGATTATCAAAAAGGATCTTCACCTAGATCCTTTTAAATTAAAAATGAAGTTTTAAATCAATCTA
AAGTATATATGAGTAAACTTGGTCTGACAGTTACCAATGCTTAATCAGTGAGGCACCTATCTCAGCGATC
TGTCTATTTCGTTCATCCATAGTTGCCTGACTCCCCGTCGTGTAGATAACTACGATACGGGAGGGCTTAC
CATCTGGCCCCAGTGCTGCAATGATACCGCGAGACCCACGCTCACCGGCTCCAGATTTATCAGCAATAAA
CCAGCCAGCCGGAAGGGCCGAGCGCAGAAGTGGTCCTGCAACTTTATCCGCCTCCATCCAGTCTATTAAT
TGTTGCCGGGAAGCTAGAGTAAGTAGTTCGCCAGTTAATAGTTTGCGCAACGTTGTTGCCATTGCTACAG
GCATCGTGGTGTCACGCTCGTCGTTTGGTATGGCTTCATTCAGCTCCGGTTCCCAACGATCAAGGCGAGT
TACATGATCCCCCATGTTGTGCAAAAAAGCGGTTAGCTCCTTCGGTCCTCCGATCGTTGTCAGAAGTAAG
TTGGCCGCAGTGTTATCACTCATGGTTATGGCAGCACTGCATAATTCTCTTACTGTCATGCCATCCGTAA
GATGCTTTTCTGTGACTGGTGAGTACTCAACCAAGTCATTCTGAGAATAGTGTATGCGGCGACCGAGTTG
CTCTTGCCCGGCGTCAATACGGGATAATACCGCGCCACATAGCAGAACTTTAAAAGTGCTCATCATTGGA
AAACGT
